Addgene plasmid #91434: pHH0103_SASH3-1/1
Purpose: Protein expression and purification of human SH3 domain construct SASH3-1/1
Depositing lab: Sachdev Sidhu. Depositing organization: University of Toronto. Publication: Comprehensive Analysis of the Human SH3 Domain Family Reveals a Wide Variety of Non-canonical Specificities. Teyra J, Huang H, Jain S, Guan X, Dong A, Liu Y, Tempel W, Min J, Tong Y, Kim PM, Bader GD, Sidhu SS. Structure. 2017 Oct 3;25(10):1598-1610.e3. doi: 10.1016/j.str.2017.07.017. Epub 2017 Sep 7. PubMed 28890361.
Backbone
  Vector backbone: pHH0103
  Vector type: Bacterial Expression
Growth in bacteria
  Bacterial resistance: Ampicillin, 100 μg/mL
  Growth temperature: 37°C
  Growth strain: DH5alpha
  Copy number: Low Copy
Gene/Insert
  Gene/Insert name: SASH3-1/1
  Species: H. sapiens (human)
  Insert size (bp): 227
  Entrez Gene: SASH3 (a.k.a. SLY, 753P9, HACS2, CXorf9, SH3D6C)
  Cloning method: Restriction Enzyme; 5′ cloning site Sfi1 (unknown if destroyed); 3′ cloning site Not1 (unknown if destroyed)
Terms and licenses: Academic/Nonprofit Terms; Industry Terms: Not Available to Industry
How to cite: pHH0103_SASH3-1/1 was a gift from Sachdev Sidhu (Addgene plasmid # 91434 ; http://n2t.net/addgene:91434 ; RRID:Addgene_91434)
