[The description below was written by a language model from this plasmid's Addgene catalogue record and pLannotate feature annotations shown in this document.]
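Description:
pHH0103_SASH3-1/1 is a 6.9 kb bacterial expression plasmid built on the pHH0103 backbone for producing and purifying the SH3 domain of human SASH3 (also called SLY), a protein thought to act as a signalling adapter in lymphocytes. The plasmid is maintained in E. coli through a ColE1/pBR322-type origin with the adjacent bom region and is selected with ampicillin via the TEM beta-lactamase gene and its own promoter. The catalogue lists it as low copy, although the rop gene appears only as two fragments interrupted by an f1 phage origin.

Expression is driven by the strong hybrid tac promoter followed by a lac operator. The plasmid carries its own lacI gene under the up-mutated lacIq promoter, so transcription is held off until induced with IPTG or lactose. The open reading frame begins with a 6xHis tag, continues through Schistosoma japonicum glutathione S-transferase, and ends with the roughly 227 bp SASH3 fragment, which was cloned between SfiI and NotI sites. The resulting His-GST-SH3 fusion offers two independent affinity handles for purification, and GST is commonly used to aid solubility and to immobilise small domains.

Directly downstream of the insert lie a bacteriophage fd terminator and then two fragments of M13 gene III, along with remnants of the tetracycline resistance gene and promoter. Together with the f1 origin, these suggest that the backbone descends from a phagemid display vector, though the record does not say so. The annotated layout suggests the gene III pieces are leftovers rather than part of the expressed product. The construct belongs to a collection made for a family-wide survey of the peptide-binding specificities of human SH3 domains.
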