Features (pLannotate 1.2.2; 21 found; start..end, strand, type, name):
     60..137     +  promoter       lacIq promoter: lacI (mutant); In the lacIq allele, a single base change in the promoter boosts expression of the lacI gene about 10-fold.
    138..1220    +  CDS            lacI: lac repressor; lacI; The lac repressor binds to the lac operator to inhibit transcription in E. coli. This inhibition can be relieved by adding lactose or isopropyl-β-D-thiogalactopyranoside (IPTG).
   1233..1254    +  protein_bind   CAP binding site: CAP binding activates transcription in the presence of cAMP. E. coli catabolite activator protein
   1273..1290    +  promoter       tet promoter (fragment): E. coli promoter for tetracycline efflux protein gene
   1463..1491    +  promoter       tac promoter: strong E. coli promoter; hybrid between the trp and lac UV5 promoters
   1499..1515    +  protein_bind   lac operator: The lac repressor binds to the lac operator to inhibit transcription in E. coli. This inhibition can be relieved by adding lactose or isopropyl-β-D-thiogalactopyranoside (IPTG). lac repressor encoded by lacI
   1600..1617    +  CDS            6xHis: 6xHis affinity tag
   1633..2286    +  CDS            GST26_SCHJA: Experimental evidence at protein level: Swiss-Prot protein existence level 1. GST isoenzymes appear to play a central role in the parasite detoxification system. Other functions are also suspected including a role in increasing the solubility of haematin in the parasite gut. From Schistosoma japonicum (Blood fluke).
   2341..2568    +  CDS            SASH3 (fragment): SASH3_HUMAN - Also known as CXorf9, SLY. Experimental evidence at protein level: Swiss-Prot protein existence level 1. May function as a signaling adapter protein in lymphocytes. From Homo sapiens (Human).
   2575..2622    +  terminator     fd terminator (sequence withheld): central terminator from bacteriophage fd (Otsuka and Kunisawa, 1982)
   2627..2839    +  CDS            M13 gene III (fragment) (sequence partly withheld): pIII; III; minor coat protein
   2854..3324    +  CDS            M13 gene III (fragment) (sequence partly withheld): pIII; III; minor coat protein
   3346..3416    +  CDS            TcR (fragment): tetracycline efflux protein; tet; confers resistance to tetracycline
   3658..4038    -  CDS            YPB1_ECOLX: Protein predicted: Swiss-Prot protein existence level 4. From Escherichia coli.
   4055..4206    +  CDS            rop (fragment): Rop protein, which maintains plasmids at low copy number; rop
   4242..4670    -  rep_origin     f1 ori (sequence partly withheld): f1 bacteriophage origin of replication; arrow indicates direction of (+) strand synthesis
   4679..4718    +  CDS            rop (fragment): Rop protein, which maintains plasmids at low copy number; rop
   4820..4960    +  misc_feature   bom: basis of mobility region from pBR322
   5146..5733    -  rep_origin     ori: high-copy-number ColE1/pMB1/pBR322/pUC origin of replication
   5907..6764    -  CDS            bla: BLAT_ECOLX - Experimental evidence at protein level: Swiss-Prot protein existence level 1. TEM-type are the most prevalent beta-lactamases in enterobacteria; they hydrolyze the beta-lactam bond in susceptible beta-lactam antibiotics, thus conferring resistance to penicillins and cephalosporins. TEM-3 and TEM-4 are capable of hydrolyzing cefotaxime and ceftazidime. TEM-5 is capable of hydrolyzing ceftazidime. TEM-6 is capable of hydrolyzing ceftazidime and aztreonam. TEM-8/CAZ-2, TEM- 16/CAZ-7 and TEM-24/CAZ-6 are markedly active against ceftazidime. IRT- 4 shows resistance to beta-lactamase in
   6765..6869    -  promoter       AmpR promoter: bla
>Addgene plasmid #91434 | pHH0103_SASH3-1/1 | addgene full sequence | sequence record 192296 | Addgene NGS Result
ATGACATTAACCTATAAAAATAGGCGTATCACGAGGCCCTTTCGTCTTCAAGAATTCCCGACACCATCGA
ATGGTGCAAAACCTTTCGCGGTATGGCATGATAGCGCCCGGAAGAGAGTCAATTCAGGGTGGTGAATGTG
AAACCAGTAACGTTATACGATGTCGCAGAGTATGCCGGTGTCTCTTATCAGACCGTTTCCCGCGTGGTGA
ACCAGGCCAGCCACGTTTCTGCGAAAACGCGGGAAAAAGTGGAAGCGGCGATGGCGGAGCTGAATTACAT
TCCCAACCGCGTGGCACAACAACTGGCGGGCAAACAGTCGTTGCTGATTGGCGTTGCCACCTCCAGTCTG
GCCCTGCACGCGCCGTCGCAAATTGTCGCGGCGATTAAATCTCGCGCCGATCAACTGGGTGCCAGCGTGG
TGGTGTCGATGGTAGAACGAAGCGGCGTCGAAGCCTGTAAAGCGGCGGTGCACAATCTTCTCGCGCAACG
CGTCAGTGGGCTGATCATTAACTATCCGCTGGATGACCAGGATGCCATTGCTGTGGAAGCTGCCTGCACT
AATGTTCCGGCGTTATTTCTTGATGTCTCTGACCAGACACCCATCAACAGTATTATTTTCTCCCATGAAG
ACGGTACGCGACTGGGCGTGGAGCATCTGGTCGCATTGGGTCACCAGCAAATCGCGCTGTTAGCGGGCCC
ATTAAGTTCTGTCTCGGCGCGTCTGCGTCTGGCTGGCTGGCATAAATATCTCACTCGCAATCAAATTCAG
CCGATAGCGGAACGGGAAGGCGACTGGAGTGCCATGTCCGGTTTTCAACAAACCATGCAAATGCTGAATG
AGGGCATCGTTCCCACTGCGATGCTGGTTGCCAACGATCAGATGGCGCTGGGCGCAATGCGCGCCATTAC
CGAGTCCGGGCTGCGCGTTGGTGCGGATATCTCGGTAGTGGGATACGACGATACCGAAGACAGCTCATGT
TATATCCCGCCGTTAACCACCATCAAACAGGATTTTCGCCTGCTGGGGCAAACCAGCGTGGACCGCTTGC
TGCAACTCTCTCAGGGCCAGGCGGTGAAGGGCAATCAGCTGTTGCCCGTCTCACTGGTGAAAAGAAAAAC
CACCCTGGCGCCCAATACGCAAACCGCCTCTCCCCGCGCGTTGGCCGATTCATTAATGCAGCTGGCACGA
CAGGTTTCCCGACTGGAAAGCGGGCAGTGAGCGCAACGCAATTAATGTAAGTTAGCTCACTCATTAGGCA
CAATTCTCATGTTTGACAGCTTATCATCGACTGCACGGTGCACCAATGCTTCTGGCGTCAGGCAGCCATC
GGAAGCTGTGGTATGGCTGTGCAGGTCGTAAATCACTGCATAATTCGTGTCGCTCAAGGCGCACTCCCGT
TCTGGATAATGTTTTTTGCGCCGACATCATAACGGTTCTGGCAAATATTCTGAAATGAGCTGTTGACAAT
TAATCATCGGCTCGTATAATGTGTGGAATTGTGAGCGGATAACAATTTCACACAGGAAACAGCCAGTCCG
TTTAGGTGTTTTCACGAGCACTTCACCAACAAGGACCATAGATTATGAAAATCGAAGAACACCATCACCA
TCACCATTCCAGCGGTAAGCTTATGTCCCCTATACTAGGTTATTGGAAAATTAAGGGCCTTGTGCAACCC
ACTCGACTTCTTTTGGAATATCTTGAAGAAAAATATGAAGAGCATTTGTATGAGCGCGATGAAGGTGATA
AATGGCGAAACAAAAAGTTTGAATTGGGTTTGGAGTTTCCCAATCTTCCTTATTATATTGATGGTGATGT
TAAATTAACACAGTCTATGGCCATCATACGTTATATAGCTGACAAGCACAACATGTTGGGTGGTTGTCCA
AAAGAGCGTGCAGAGATTTCAATGCTTGAAGGAGCGGTTTTGGATATTAGATACGGTGTTTCGAGAATTG
CATATAGTAAAGACTTTGAAACTCTCAAAGTTGATTTTCTTAGCAAGCTACCTGAAATGCTGAAAATGTT
CGAAGATCGTTTATGTCATAAAACATATTTAAATGGTGATCATGTAACCCATCCTGACTTCATGTTGTAT
GACGCTCTTGATGTTGTTTTATACATGGACCCAATGTGCCTGGATGCGTTCCCAAAATTAGTTTGTTTTA
AAAAACGTATTGAAGCTATCCCACAAATTGATAAGTACTTGAAATCCAGCAAGTATATAGCATGGCCTTT
GCAGGGCTGGCAAGCCACGTTTGGTGGTGGCGACCATCCTCCAAAATCGGATCTGGAAGTTCTGTTCCAG
GGGCCCCTGTCCAGCGGTCTGGTTCCGCGTGGTTCCGGTACCGCGGCCCAGCCGGCCATGGCCCAGGGCG
CGCTGGGTCGTGCTCGTGTTCATACCGATTTCACCCCATCCCCGTATGATCATGATTCCCTGAAACTGCA
AAAAGGTGATGTTATTCAGATTATCGAAAAACCGCCAGTTGGTACTTGGCTGGGTCTGCTGAATGGTAAA
GTCGGTTCCTTCAAATTCATTTACGTTGATGTCCTGCCGGCGGCCGCATA
[142 nt withheld, positions 2571-2712]
C
[98 nt withheld, positions 2714-2811]
AGTTTGTACTGGTGACGAAACTCAGTGTCTAGCTAGAGTGGC
[149 nt withheld, positions 2854-3002]
T
[41 nt withheld, positions 3004-3044]
T
[62 nt withheld, positions 3046-3107]
A
[35 nt withheld, positions 3109-3143]
CCTCCCTCAATCGGTTGAATGTCGCCCTTTTGTCTTTGGCGCTGGTAAACCATATGAA
[86 nt withheld, positions 3202-3287]
T
[54 nt withheld, positions 3289-3342]
CTAGCGCCGCCCTATACCTTGTCTGCCTCCCCGCGTTGCGTCGCGGTGCATGGAGCCGGGCCACCTCGAC
CTGAATGGAAGCCGGCGGCACCTCGCTAACGGATTCACCACTCCAAGAATTGGAGCCAATCAATTCTTGC
GGAGAACTGTGAATGCGCAAACCAACCCTTGGCAGAACATATCCATCGCGTCCGCCATCTCCAGCAGCCG
CACGCGGCGCATCTCGGGCAGCGTTGGGTCCTGGCCACGGGTGCGCATGATCGTGCTCCTGTCGTTGAGG
ACCCGGCTAGGCTGGCGGGGTTGCCTTACTGGTTAGCAGAATGAATCACCGATACGCGAGCGAACGTGAA
GCGACTGCTGCTGCAAAACGTCTGCGACCTGAGCAACAACATGAATGGTCTTCGGTTTCCGTGTTTCGTA
AAGTCTGGAAACGCGGAAGTCAGCGCCCTGCACCATTATGTTCCGGATCTGCATCGCAGGATGCTGCTGG
CTACCCTGTGGAACACCTACATCTGTATTAACGAAGCGCTGGCATTGACCCTGAGTGATTTTTCTCTGGT
CCCGCCGCATCCATACCGCCAGTTGTTTACCCTCACAACGTTCCAGTAACCGGGCATGTTCATCATCAGT
AACCCGTATCGTGAGCATCCTCTCTCGTTTCATCGGTATCATTACCCCCATGAACAGAAATCCCCCTTAC
ACGGAGGCATCAGTGACCAAACAGGAAAAAACCGCCCTTAACATGGCCCGCTTTATCAGAAGCCAGACAT
TAACGCTTCTGGAGAAACTCAACGAGCTGGACGCGGATGAACAGGCAGACATCTGTGAATCGCTTCACGA
CCACGCTGATGAGCTTTACCGCAGGATCCGCGAAATTGTAAGCGTTAATATTTTGTTAAAATTCGCGTTA
AATTTTTGTTAAATCAGCTCATTTTTTAACCAATAGGCCGAAATCGGCAAAATCCCTTATAAATCAAAAG
AATAGACCGAGATAGGGT
[37 nt withheld, positions 4341-4377]
AAAGAACGTGGACTCCAACGTCAAAGG
[49 nt withheld, positions 4405-4453]
T
[91 nt withheld, positions 4455-4545]
G
[124 nt withheld, positions 4547-4670]
CGCGGATCCTGCCTCGCGCGTTTCGGTGATGACGGTGAAAACCTCTGACACATGCAGCTCCCGGAGACGG
TCACAGCTTGTCTGTAAGCGGATGCCGGGAGCAGACAAGCCCGTCAGGGCGCGTCAGCGGGTGTTGGCGG
GTGTCGGGGCGCAGCCATGACCCAGTCACGTAGCGATAGCGGAGTGTATACTGGCTTAACTATGCGGCAT
CAGAGCAGATTGTACTGAGAGTGCACCATATGCGGTGTGAAATACCGCACAGATGCGTAAGGAGAAAATA
CCGCATCAGGCGCTCTTCCGCTTCCTCGCTCACTGACTCGCTGCGCTCGGTCGTTCGGCTGCGGCGAGCG
GTATCAGCTCACTCAAAGGCGGTAATACGGTTATCCACAGAATCAGGGGATAACGCAGGAAAGAACATGT
GAGCAAAAGGCCAGCAAAAGGCCAGGAACCGTAAAAAGGCCGCGTTGCTGGCGTTTTTCCATAGGCTCCG
CCCCCCTGACGAGCATCACAAAAATCGACGCTCAAGTCAGAGGTGGCGAAACCCGACAGGACTATAAAGA
TACCAGGGTTTCCCCCTGGAAGCTCCCTCGTGCGCTCTCCTGTTCCGACCCTGCCGCTTACCGGATACCT
GTCCGCCTTTCTCCCTTCGGGAAGCGTGGCGCTTTCTCATAGCTCACGCTGTAGGTATCTCAGTTCGGTG
TAGGTCGTTCGCTCCAAGCTGGGCTGTGTGCACGAACCCCCCGTTCAGCCCGACCGCTGCGCCTTATCCG
GTAACTATCGTCTTGAGTCCAACCCGGTAAGACACGACTTATCGCCACTGGCAGCAGCCACTGGTAACAG
GATTAGCAGAGCGAGGTATGTAGGCGGTGCTACAGAGTTCTTGAAGTGGTGGCCTAACTACGGCTACACT
AGAAGGACAGTATTTGGTATCTGCGCTCTGCTGAAGCCAGTTACCTTCGGAAAAAGAGTTGGTAGCTCTT
GATCCGGCAAACAAACCACCGCTGGTAGCGGTGGTTTTTTTGTTTGCAAGCAGCAGATTACGCGCAGAAA
AAAAGGATCTCAAGAAGATCCTTTGATCTTTTCTACGGGGTCTGACGCTCAGTGGAACGAAAACTCACGT
TAAGGGATTTTGGTCATGAGATTATCAAAAAGGATCTTCACCTAGATCCTTTTAAATTAAAAATGAAGTT
TTAAATCAATCTAAAGTATATATGAGTAAACTTGGTCTGACAGTTACCAATGCTTAATCAGTGAGGCACC
TATCTCAGCGATCTGTCTATTTCGTTCATCCATAGTTGCCTGACTCCCCGTCGTGTAGATAACTACGATA
CGGGAGGGCTTACCATCTGGCCCCAGTGCTGCAATGATACCGCGAGACCCACGCTCACCGGCTCCAGATT
TATCAGCAATAAACCAGCCAGCCGGAAGGGCCGAGCGCAGAAGTGGTCCTGCAACTTTATCCGCCTCCAT
CCAGTCTATTAATTGTTGCCGGGAAGCTAGAGTAAGTAGTTCGCCAGTTAATAGTTTGCGCAACGTTGTT
GCCATTGCTGCAGGCATCGTGGTGTCACGCTCGTCGTTTGGTATGGCTTCATTCAGCTCCGGTTCCCAAC
GATCAAGGCGAGTTACATGATCCCCCATATTGTGCAAAAAAGCGGTTAGCTCCTTCGGTCCTCCGATCGT
TGTCAGAAGTAAGTTGGCCGCAGTGTTATCACTCATGGTTATGGCAGCACTGCATAATTCTCTTACTGTC
ATGCCATCCGTAAGATGCTTTTCTGTGACTGGTGAGTACTCAACCAAGTCATTCTGAGAATAGTGTATGC
GGCGACCGAGTTGCTCTTGCCCGGCGTCAACACGGGATAATACCGCGCCACATAGCAGAACTTTAAAAGT
GCTCATCATTGGAAAACGTTCTTCGGGGCGAAAACTCTCAAGGATCTTACCGCTGTTGAGATCCAGTTCG
ATGTAACCCACTCGTGCACCCAACTGATCTTCAGCATCTTTTACTTTCACCAGCGTTTCTGGGTGAGCAA
AAACAGGAAGGCAAAATGCCGCAAAAAAGGGAATAAGGGCGACACGGAAATGTTGAATACTCATACTCTT
CCTTTTTCAATATTATTGAAGCATTTATCAGGGTTATTGTCTCATGAGCGGATACATATTTGAATGTATT
TAGAAAAATAAACAAATAGGGGTTCCGCGCACATTTCCCCGAAAAGTGCCACCTGACGTCTAAGAAACCA
TTATTATC
