>Addgene plasmid #91434 | pHH0103_SASH3-1/1 | depositor partial sequence | sequence record 175922 | insert sequence
GGTACCGAATTCGGATCCGCGCGCTGGGTCGTGCTCGTGTTCATACCGATTTCACCCCATCCCCGTATGA
TCATGATTCCCTGAAACTGCAAAAAGGTGATGTTATTCAGATTATCGAAAAACCGCCAGTTGGTACTTGG
CTGGGTCTGCTGAATGGTAAAGTCGGTTCCTTCAAATTCATTTACGTTGATGTCCTGCCGGCGGCCGCTA
GCTAAGTCGACGAGCTC
